>Addgene plasmid #189873 | p663-UBC-miniTurbo-V5-NEK9_IDG-K | addgene full sequence | sequence record 388072 | Addgene NGS Result
AGGTGGCACTTTTCGGGGAAATGTGCGCGGAACCCCTATTTGTTTATTTTTCTAAATACATTCAAATATG
TATCCGCTCATGAGACAATAACCCTGATAAATGCTTCAATAATATTGAAAAAGGAAGAGTATGAGTATTC
AACATTTCCGTGTCGCCCTTATTCCCTTTTTTGCGGCATTTTGCCTTCCTGTTTTTGCTCACCCAGAAAC
GCTGGTGAAAGTAAAAGATGCTGAAGATCAGTTGGGTGCACGAGTGGGTTACATCGAACTGGATCTCAAC
AGCGGTAAGATCCTTGAGAGTTTTCGCCCCGAAGAACGTTTTCCAATGATGAGCACTTTTAAAGTTCTGC
TATGTGGCGCGGTATTATCCCGTATTGACGCCGGGCAAGAGCAACTCGGTCGCCGCATACACTATTCTCA
GAATGACTTGGTTGAGTACTCACCAGTCACAGAAAAGCATCTTACGGATGGCATGACAGTAAGAGAATTA
TGCAGTGCTGCCATAACCATGAGTGATAACACTGCGGCCAACTTACTTCTGACAACGATCGGAGGACCGA
AGGAGCTAACCGCTTTTTTGCACAACATGGGGGATCATGTAACTCGCCTTGATCGTTGGGAACCGGAGCT
GAATGAAGCCATACCAAACGACGAGCGTGACACCACGATGCCTGTAGCAATGGCAACAACGTTGCGCAAA
CTATTAACTGGCGAACTACTTACTCTAGCTTCCCGGCAACAATTAATAGACTGGATGGAGGCGGATAAAG
TTGCAGGACCACTTCTGCGCTCGGCCCTTCCGGCTGGCTGGTTTATTGCTGATAAATCTGGAGCCGGTGA
GCGTGGGTCTCGCGGTATCATTGCAGCACTGGGGCCAGATGGTAAGCCCTCCCGTATCGTAGTTATCTAC
ACGACGGGGAGTCAGGCAACTATGGATGAACGAAATAGACAGATCGCTGAGATAGGTGCCTCACTGATTA
AGCATTGGTAACTGTCAGACCAAGTTTACTCATATATACTTTAGATTGATTTAAAACTTCATTTTTAATT
TAAAAGGATCTAGGTGAAGATCCTTTTTGATAATCTCATGACCAAAATCCCTTAACGTGAGTTTTCGTTC
CACTGAGCGTCAGACCCCGTAGAAAAGATCAAAGGATCTTCTTGAGATCCTTTTTTTCTGCGCGTAATCT
GCTGCTTGCAAACAAAAAAACCACCGCTACCAGCGGTGGTTTGTTTGCCGGATCAAGAGCTACCAACTCT
TTTTCCGAAGGTAACTGGCTTCAGCAGAGCGCAGATACCAAATACTGTTCTTCTAGTGTAGCCGTAGTTA
GGCCACCACTTCAAGAACTCTGTAGCACCGCCTACATACCTCGCTCTGCTAATCCTGTTACCAGTGGCTG
CTGCCAGTGGCGATAAGTCGTGTCTTACCGGGTTGGACTCAAGACGATAGTTACCGGATAAGGCGCAGCG
GTCGGGCTGAACGGGGGGTTCGTGCACACAGCCCAGCTTGGAGCGAACGACCTACACCGAACTGAGATAC
CTACAGCGTGAGCTATGAGAAAGCGCCACGCTTCCCGAAGGGAGAAAGGCGGACAGGTATCCGGTAAGCG
GCAGGGTCGGAACAGGAGAGCGCACGAGGGAGCTTCCAGGGGGAAACGCCTGGTATCTTTATAGTCCTGT
CGGGTTTCGCCACCTCTGACTTGAGCGTCGATTTTTGTGATGCTCGTCAGGGGGGCGGAGCCTATGGAAA
AACGCCAGCAACGCGGCCTTTTTACGGTTCCTGGCCTTTTGCTGGCCTTTTGCTCACATGTTCTTTCCTG
CGTTATCCCCTGATTCTGTGGATAACCGTATTACCGCCTTTGAGTGAGCTGATACCGCTCGCCGCAGCCG
AACGACCGAGCGCAGCGAGTCAGTGAGCGAGGAAGCGGAAGAGCGCCCAATACGCAAACCGCCTCTCCCC
GCGCGTTGGCCGATTCATTAATGCAGCTGGCACGACAGGTTTCCCGACTGGAAAGCGGGCAGTGAGCGCA
ACGCAATTAATGTGAGTTAGCTCACTCATTAGGCACCCCAGGCTTTACACTTTATGCTTCCGGCTCGTAT
GTTGTGTGGAATTGTGAGCGGATAACAATTTCACACAGGAAACAGCTATGACCATGATTACGCCAAGCGC
GCAATTAACCCTCACTAAAGGGAACAAAAGCTGGAGCTGCAAGCTTAATGTAGTCTTATGCAATACTCTT
GTAGTCTTGCAACATGGTAACGATGAGTTAGCAACATGCCTTACAAGGAGAGAAAAAGCACCGTGCATGC
CGATTGGTGGAAGTAAGGTGGTACGATCGTGCCTTATTAGGAAGGCAACAGACGGGTCTGACATGGATTG
GACGAACCACTGAATTGCCGCATTGCAGAGATATTGTATTTAAGTGCCTAGCTCGATACATAAACGGGTC
TCTCTGGTTAGACCAGATCTGAGCCTGGGAGCTCTCTGGCTAACTAGGGAACCCACTGCTTAAGCCTCAA
TAAAGCTTGCCTTGAGTGCTTCAAGTAGTGTGTGCCCGTCTGTTGTGTGACTCTGGTAACTAGAGATCCC
TCAGACCCTTTTAGTCAGTGTGGAAAATCTCTAGCAGTGGCGCCCGAACAGGGACTTGAAAGCGAAAGGG
AAACCAGAGGAGCTCTCTCGACGCAGGACTCGGCTTGCTGAAGCGCGCACGGCAAGAGGCGAGGGGCGGC
GACTGGTGAGTACGCCAAAAATTTTGACTAGCGGAGGCTAGAAGGAGAGAGATGGGTGCGAGAGCGTCAG
TATTAAGCGGGGGAGAATTAGATCGCGATGGGAAAAAATTCGGTTAAGGCCAGGGGGAAAGAAAAAATAT
AAATTAAAACATATAGTATGGGCAAGCAGGGAGCTAGAACGATTCGCAGTTAATCCTGGCCTGTTAGAAA
CATCAGAAGGCTGTAGACAAATACTGGGACAGCTACAACCATCCCTTCAGACAGGATCAGAAGAACTTAG
ATCATTATATAATACAGTAGCAACCCTCTATTGTGTGCATCAAAGGATAGAGATAAAAGACACCAAGGAA
GCTTTAGACAAGATAGAGGAAGAGCAAAACAAAAGTAAGACCACCGCACAGCAAGCGGCCGCTGATCTTC
AGACCTGGAGGAGGAGATATGAGGGACAATTGGAGAAGTGAATTATATAAATATAAAGTAGTAAAAATTG
AACCATTAGGAGTAGCACCCACCAAGGCAAAGAGAAGAGTGGTGCAGAGAGAAAAAAGAGCAGTGGGAAT
AGGAGCTTTGTTCCTTGGGTTCTTGGGAGCAGCAGGAAGCACTATGGGCGCAGCGTCAATGACGCTGACG
GTACAGGCCAGACAATTATTGTCTGGTATAGTGCAGCAGCAGAACAATTTGCTGAGGGCTATTGAGGCGC
AACAGCATCTGTTGCAACTCACAGTCTGGGGCATCAAGCAGCTCCAGGCAAGAATCCTGGCTGTGGAAAG
ATACCTAAAGGATCAACAGCTCCTGGGGATTTGGGGTTGCTCTGGAAAACTCATTTGCACCACTGCTGTG
CCTTGGAATGCTAGTTGGAGTAATAAATCTCTGGAACAGATTTGGAATCACACGACCTGGATGGAGTGGG
ACAGAGAAATTAACAATTACACAAGCTTAATACACTCCTTAATTGAAGAATCGCAAAACCAGCAAGAAAA
GAATGAACAAGAATTATTGGAATTAGATAAATGGGCAAGTTTGTGGAATTGGTTTAACATAACAAATTGG
CTGTGGTATATAAAATTATTCATAATGATAGTAGGAGGCTTGGTAGGTTTAAGAATAGTTTTTGCTGTAC
TTTCTATAGTGAATAGAGTTAGGCAGGGATATTCACCATTATCGTTTCAGACCCACCTCCCAACCCCGAG
GGGACCCGACAGGCCCGAAGGAATAGAAGAAGAAGGTGGAGAGAGAGACAGAGACAGATCCATTCGATTA
GTGAACGGATCTCGACGGTATCGGTTAACTTTTAAAAGAAAAGGGGGGATTGGGGGGTACAGTGCAGGGG
AAAGAATAGTAGACATAATAGCAACAGACATACAAACTAAAGAATTACAAAAACAAATTACAAAATTCAA
AATTTTATCGTCCAGTGTGGTGGAATTCTGCAGATATCACAACTTTGTATAGAAAAGTTGGCCTCCGCGC
CGGGTTTTGGCGCCTCCCGCGGGCGCCCCCCTCCTCACGGCGAGCGCTGCCACGTCAGACGAAGGGCGCA
GCGAGCGTCCTGATCCTTCCGCCCGGACGCTCAGGACAGCGGCCCGCTGCTCATAAGACTCGGCCTTAGA
ACCCCAGTATCAGCAGAAGGACATTTTAGGACGGGACTTGGGTGACTCTAGGGCACTGGTTTTCTTTCCA
GAGAGCGGAACAGGCGAGGAAAAGTAGTCCCTTCTCGGCGATTCTGCGGAGGGATCTCCGTGGGGCGGTG
AACGCCGATGATTATATAAGGACGCGCCGGGTGTGGCACAGCTAGTTCCGTCGCAGCCGGGATTTGGGTC
GCGGTTCTTGTTTGTGGATCGCTGTGATCGTCACTTGGTGAGTAGCGGGCTGCTGGGCTGGCCGGGGCTT
TCGTGGCCGCCGGGCCGCTCGGTGGGACGGAAGCGTGTGGAGAGACCGCCAAGGGCTGTAGTCTGGGTCC
GCGAGCAAGGTTGCCCTGAACTGGGGGTTGGGGGGAGCGCAGCAAAATGGCGGCTGTTCCCGAGTCTTGA
ATGGAAGACGCTTGTGAGGCGGGCTGTGAGGTCGTTGAAACAAGGTGGGGGGCATGGTGGGCGGCAAGAA
CCCAAGGTCTTGAGGCCTTCGCTAATGCGGGAAAGCTCTTATTCGGGTGAGATGGGCTGGGGCACCATCT
GGGGACCCTGACGTGAAGTTTGTCACTGACTGGAGAACTCGGTTTGTCGTCTGTTGCGGGGGCGGCAGTT
ATGGCGGTGCCGTTGGGCAGTGCACCCGTACCTTTGGGAGCGCGCGCCCTCGTCGTGTCGTGACGTCACC
CGTTCTGTTGGCTTATAATGCAGGGTGGGGCCACCTGCCGGTAGGTGTGCGGTAGGCTTTTCTCCGTCGC
AGGACGCAGGGTTCGGGCCTAGGGTAGGCTCTCCTGAATCGACAGGCGCCGGACCTCTGGTGAGGGGAGG
GATAAGTGAGGCGTCAGTTTCTTTGGTCGGTTTTATGTACCTATCTTCTTAAGTAGCTGAAGCTCCGGTT
TTGAACTATGCGCTCGGGGTTGGCGAGTGTGTTTTGTGAAGTTTTTTAGGCACCTTTTGAAATGTAATCA
TTTGGGTCAATATGTAATTTTCAGTGTTAGACTAGTAAATTGTCCGCTAAATTCTGGCCGTTTTTGGCTT
TTTTGTTAGACGGCCAACTTTTGTATACAAAGTGGGCCACCATGGGAATCCCGCTGCTGAACGCTAAACA
GATTCTGGGACAGCTGGACGGCGGGAGCGTGGCAGTCCTGCCTGTGGTCGACTCCACCAATCAGTACCTG
CTGGATCGAATCGGCGAGCTGAAGAGTGGGGATGCTTGCATTGCAGAATATCAGCAGGCAGGGAGAGGAA
GCAGAGGGAGGAAATGGTTCTCTCCTTTTGGAGCTAACCTGTACCTGAGTATGTTTTGGCGCCTGAAGCG
GGGACCAGCAGCAATCGGCCTGGGCCCGGTCATCGGAATTGTCATGGCAGAAGCGCTGCGAAAGCTGGGA
GCAGACAAGGTGCGAGTCAAATGGCCCAATGACCTGTATCTGCAGGATAGAAAGCTGGCAGGCATCCTGG
TGGAGCTGGCCGGAATAACAGGCGATGCTGCACAGATCGTCATTGGCGCCGGGATTAACGTGGCTATGAG
GCGCGTGGAGGAAAGCGTGGTCAATCAGGGCTGGATCACACTGCAGGAAGCAGGGATTAACCTGGACAGG
AATACTCTGGCCGCTATGCTGATCCGAGAGCTGCGGGCAGCCCTGGAACTGTTCGAGCAGGAAGGCCTGG
CTCCATATCTGTCACGGTGGGAGAAGCTGGATAACTTCATCAATAGACCCGTGAAGCTGATCATTGGGGA
CAAAGAGATTTTCGGGATTAGCCGGGGGATTGATAAACAGGGAGCCCTGCTGCTGGAACAGGACGGAGTT
ATCAAACCCTGGATGGGCGGAGAAATCAGTCTGCGGTCTGCCGAAAAGGCTAGCGGCAAGCCCATCCCCA
ACCCCCTGCTGGGCCTGGACAGCACCACAAGTTTGTACAAAAAAGCAGGCTCCACCATGTCGGTGCTGGG
CGAGTACGAGCGACACTGCGATTCCATCAACTCGGACTTTGGGAGCGAGTCCGGGGGTTGCGGGGACTCG
AGTCCGGGGCCTAGCGCCAGTCAGGGGCCGCGAGCCGGCGGCGGCGCGGCGGAGCAGGAGGAACTGCACT
ACATCCCCATCCGCGTCCTGGGCCGCGGCGCCTTCGGGGAAGCCACGCTGTACCGCCGCACCGAGGATGA
CTCACTGGTTGTGTGGAAGGAAGTCGATTTGACCCGGCTGTCTGAGAAGGAACGTCGTGATGCCTTGAAT
GAGATAGTTATTCTGGCACTGCTGCAGCACGACAACATTATTGCCTACTACAATCACTTCATGGACAATA
CCACGCTGCTGATTGAGCTGGAATATTGTAATGGAGGGAACCTGTATGACAAAATCCTTCGTCAGAAGGA
CAAGTTGTTTGAGGAAGAGATGGTGGTGTGGTACCTATTTCAGATTGTTTCAGCAGTGAGCTGCATCCAT
AAAGCTGGAATCCTTCATAGAGATATAAAGACATTAAATATTTTTCTGACCAAGGCAAACCTGATAAAAC
TTGGAGATTATGGCCTAGCAAAGAAACTTAATTCTGAGTATTCCATGGCTGAGACGCTTGTGGGAACCCC
ATATTACATGTCTCCAGAGCTCTGTCAAGGAGTAAAGTACAATTTCAAGTCTGATATCTGGGCAGTTGGC
TGCGTCATTTTTGAACTGCTTACCTTAAAGAGGACGTTTGATGCTACAAACCCACTTAACCTGTGTGTGA
AGATCGTGCAAGGAATTCGGGCCATGGAAGTTGACTCTAGCCAGTACTCTTTGGAATTGATCCAAATGGT
TCATTCGTGCCTTGACCAGGATCCTGAGCAGAGACCTACTGCAGATGAACTTCTAGATCGCCCTCTTCTC
AGGAAACGCAGGAGAGAGATGGAGGAAAAAGTCACTCTGCTTAATGCACCTACAAAGAGACCAAGGTCAA
GCACTGTGACTGAAGCACCCATTGCTGTAGTAACATCACGAACCAGTGAAGTCTATGTTTGGGGTGGTGG
AAAATCCACCCCCCAGAAACTGGATGTTATCAAGAGTGGCTGTAGTGCCCGGCAGGTCTGTGCAGGGAAT
ACCCACTTTGCTGTGGTCACAGTGGAGAAGGAACTGTACACTTGGGTGAACATGCAAGGAGGCACTAAAC
TCCATGGTCAGCTGGGCCATGGAGACAAAGCCTCCTATCGACAGCCAAAGCATGTGGAAAAGTTGCAAGG
CAAAGCTATCCGTCAGGTGTCATGTGGTGATGATTTCACTGTCTGTGTGACTGATGAGGGTCAGCTCTAT
GCCTTCGGATCAGATTATTATGGCTGCATGGGGGTGGACAAAGTTGCTGGCCCTGAAGTGCTAGAACCCA
TGCAGCTGAACTTCTTCCTCAGCAATCCAGTGGAGCAGGTCTCCTGTGGAGATAATCATGTGGTGGTTCT
GACACGAAACAAGGAAGTCTATTCTTGGGGCTGTGGCGAATATGGACGACTGGGTTTGGATTCAGAAGAG
GATTATTATACACCACAAAAGGTGGATGTTCCCAAGGCCTTGATTATTGTTGCAGTTCAATGTGGCTGTG
ATGGGACATTTCTGTTGACCCAGTCAGGCAAAGTGCTGGCCTGTGGACTCAATGAATTCAATAAGCTGGG
TCTGAATCAGTGCATGTCGGGAATTATCAACCATGAAGCATACCATGAAGTTCCCTACACAACGTCCTTT
ACCTTGGCCAAACAGTTGTCCTTTTATAAGATCCGTACCATTGCCCCAGGCAAGACTCACACAGCTGCTA
TTGATGAGCGAGGCCGGCTGCTGACCTTTGGCTGCAACAAGTGTGGGCAGCTGGGCGTTGGGAACTACAA
GAAGCGTCTGGGAATCAACCTGTTGGGGGGACCCCTTGGTGGGAAGCAAGTGATCAGGGTCTCCTGCGGT
GATGAGTTTACCATTGCTGCCACTGATGATAATCACATTTTTGCCTGGGGCAATGGTGGTAATGGCCGCC
TGGCAATGACCCCCACAGAGAGACCACATGGCTCTGATATCTGTACCTCATGGCCTCGGCCTATTTTTGG
ATCTCTGCATCATGTCCCGGACCTGTCTTGCCGTGGATGGCATACCATTCTCATCGTTGAGAAAGTATTG
AATTCTAAGACCATCCGTTCCAATAGCAGTGGCTTATCCATTGGAACTGTGTTTCAGAGCTCTAGCCCGG
GAGGAGGCGGCGGGGGCGGCGGTGGTGAAGAAGAGGACAGTCAGCAGGAATCTGAAACTCCTGACCCAAG
TGGAGGCTTCCGAGGAACAATGGAAGCAGACCGAGGAATGGAAGGTTTAATCAGTCCCACAGAGGCCATG
GGGAACAGTAATGGGGCCAGCAGCTCCTGTCCTGGCTGGCTTCGAAAGGAGCTGGAAAATGCAGAATTTA
TCCCCATGCCTGACAGCCCATCTCCTCTCAGTGCAGCGTTTTCAGAATCTGAGAAAGATACCCTGCCCTA
TGAAGAGCTGCAAGGACTCAAAGTGGCCTCTGAAGCTCCTTTGGAACACAAACCCCAAGTAGAAGCCTCG
TCACCTCGGCTGAATCCTGCAGTAACCTGTGCTGGGAAGGGAACACCACTGACTCCTCCTGCGTGTGCGT
GCAGCTCTCTGCAGGTGGAGGTTGAGAGATTGCAGGGTCTGGTGTTAAAGTGTCTGGCTGAACAACAGAA
GCTACAGCAAGAAAACCTCCAGATTTTTACCCAACTGCAGAAGTTGAACAAGAAATTAGAAGGAGGGCAG
CAGGTGGGGATGCATTCCAAAGGAACTCAGACAGCAAAGGAAGAGATGGAAATGGATCCAAAGCCTGACT
TAGATTCAGATTCCTGGTGCCTCCTGGGAACAGACTCCTGTAGACCCAGCCTCTAGGACCCAGCTTTCTT
GTACAAAGTGGTGATATCCAGCACAGTGGCGGCCGCTCGACAATCAACCTCTGGATTACAAAATTTGTGA
AAGATTGACTGGTATTCTTAACTATGTTGCTCCTTTTACGCTATGTGGATACGCTGCTTTAATGCCTTTG
TATCATGCTATTGCTTCCCGTATGGCTTTCATTTTCTCCTCCTTGTATAAATCCTGGTTGCTGTCTCTTT
ATGAGGAGTTGTGGCCCGTTGTCAGGCAACGTGGCGTGGTGTGCACTGTGTTTGCTGACGCAACCCCCAC
TGGTTGGGGCATTGCCACCACCTGTCAGCTCCTTTCCGGGACTTTCGCTTTCCCCCTCCCTATTGCCACG
GCGGAACTCATCGCCGCCTGCCTTGCCCGCTGCTGGACAGGGGCTCGGCTGTTGGGCACTGACAATTCCG
TGGTGTTGTCGGGGAAGCTGACGTCCTTTCCATGGCTGCTCGCCTGTGTTGCCACCTGGATTCTGCGCGG
GACGTCCTTCTGCTACGTCCCTTCGGCCCTCAATCCAGCGGACCTTCCTTCCCGCGGCCTGCTGCCGGCT
CTGCGGCCTCTTCCGCGTCTTCGCCTTCGCCCTCAGACGAGTCGGATCTCCCTTTGGGCCGCCTCCCCGC
CTGGAATTCTACCGGGTAGGGGAGGCGCTTTTCCCAAGGCAGTCTGGAGCATGCGCTTTAGCAGCCCCGC
TGGGCACTTGGCGCTACACAAGTGGCCTCTGGCCTCGCACACATTCCACATCCACCGGTAGGCGCCAACC
GGCTCCGTTCTTTGGTGGCCCCTTCGCGCCACCTTCTACTCCTCCCCTAGTCAGGAAGTTCCCCCCCGCC
CCGCAGCTCGCGTCGTGCAGGACGTGACAAATGGAAGTAGCACGTCTCACTAGTCTCGTGCAGATGGACA
GCACCGCTGAGCAATGGAAGCGGGTAGGCCTTTGGGGCAGCGGCCAATAGCAGCTTTGCTCCTTCGCTTT
CTGGGCTCAGAGGCTGGGAAGGGGTGGGTCCGGGGGCGGGCTCAGGGGCGGGCTCAGGGGCGGGGCGGGC
GCCCGAAGGTCCTCCGGAGGCCCGGCATTCTGCACGCTTCAAAAGCGCACGTCTGCCGCGCTGTTCTCCT
CTTCCTCATCTCCGGGCCTTTCGACCTGCAGCCCAAGCTTACCATGACCGAGTACAAGCCCACGGTGCGC
CTCGCCACCCGCGACGACGTCCCCAGGGCCGTACGCACCCTCGCCGCCGCGTTCGCCGACTACCCCGCCA
CGCGCCACACCGTCGATCCGGACCGCCACATCGAGCGGGTCACCGAGCTGCAAGAACTCTTCCTCACGCG
CGTCGGGCTCGACATCGGCAAGGTGTGGGTCGCGGACGACGGCGCCGCGGTGGCGGTCTGGACCACGCCG
GAGAGCGTCGAAGCGGGGGCGGTGTTCGCCGAGATCGGCCCGCGCATGGCCGAGTTGAGCGGTTCCCGGC
TGGCCGCGCAGCAACAGATGGAAGGCCTCCTGGCGCCGCACCGGCCCAAGGAGCCCGCGTGGTTCCTGGC
CACCGTCGGCGTCTCGCCCGACCACCAGGGCAAGGGTCTGGGCAGCGCCGTCGTGCTCCCCGGAGTGGAG
GCGGCCGAGCGCGCCGGGGTGCCCGCCTTCCTGGAGACCTCCGCGCCCCGCAACCTCCCCTTCTACGAGC
GGCTCGGCTTCACCGTCACCGCCGACGTCGAGGTGCCCGAAGGACCGCGCACCTGGTGCATGACCCGCAA
GCCCGGTGCCTGACGCCCGCCCCACGACCCGCAGCGCCCGACCGAAAGGAGCGCACGACCCCATGCATCT
CGAGGGCCCGGTACCTTTAAGACCAATGACTTACAAGGCAGCTGTAGATCTTAGCCACTTTTTAAAAGAA
AAGGGGGGACTGGAAGGGCTAGCTCACTCCCAACGAAGACAAGATCTGCTTTTTGCTTGTACTGGGTCTC
TCTGGTTAGACCAGATCTGAGCCTGGGAGCTCTCTGGCTAACTAGGGAACCCACTGCTTAAGCCTCAATA
AAGCTTGCCTTGAGTGCTTCAAGTAGTGTGTGCCCGTCTGTTGTGTGACTCTGGTAACTAGAGATCCCTC
AGACCCTTTTAGTCAGTGTGGAAAATCTCTAGCAGTAGTAGTTCATGTCATCTTATTATTCAGTATTTAT
AACTTGCAAAGAAATGAATATCAGAGAGTGAGAGGAACTTGTTTATTGCAGCTTATAATGGTTACAAATA
AAGCAATAGCATCACAAATTTCACAAATAAAGCATTTTTTTCACTGCATTCTAGTTGTGGTTTGTCCAAA
CTCATCAATGTATCTTATCATGTCTGGCTCTAGCTATCCCGCCCCTAACTCCGCCCATCCCGCCCCTAAC
TCCGCCCAGTTCCGCCCATTCTCCGCCCCATGGCTGACTAATTTTTTTTATTTATGCAGAGGCCGAGGCC
GCCTCGGCCTCTGAGCTATTCCAGAAGTAGTGAGGAGGCTTTTTTGGAGGCCTAGGGACGTACCCAATTC
GCCCTATAGTGAGTCGTATTACGCGCGCTCACTGGCCGTCGTTTTACAACGTCGTGACTGGGAAAACCCT
GGCGTTACCCAACTTAATCGCCTTGCAGCACATCCCCCTTTCGCCAGCTGGCGTAATAGCGAAGAGGCCC
GCACCGATCGCCCTTCCCAACAGTTGCGCAGCCTGAATGGCGAATGGG
[124 nt withheld, positions 11949-12072]
C
[91 nt withheld, positions 12074-12164]
A
[49 nt withheld, positions 12166-12214]
CCTTTGACGTTGGAGTCCACGTTCTTT
[37 nt withheld, positions 12242-12278]
ACCCTATCTCGGTCTATTCTTTTGATTTATAAGGGATTTTGCCGATTTCGGCCTATTGGTTAAAAAATGA
GCTGATTTAACAAAAATTTAACGCGAATTTTAACAAAATATTAACGCTTACAATTT
Features (pLannotate 1.2.2; 32 found; start..end, strand, type, name):
     26..130     +  promoter       AmpR promoter: bla
    131..991     +  CDS            AmpR: β-lactamase; bla; confers resistance to ampicillin, carbenicillin, and related antibiotics
   1162..1750    +  rep_origin     ori: high-copy-number ColE1/pMB1/pBR322/pUC origin of replication
   1933..2025    +  CDS            lacI (fragment): lac repressor; lacI; The lac repressor binds to the lac operator to inhibit transcription in E. coli. This inhibition can be relieved by adding lactose or isopropyl-β-D-thiogalactopyranoside (IPTG).
   2038..2059    +  protein_bind   CAP binding site: CAP binding activates transcription in the presence of cAMP. E. coli catabolite activator protein
   2074..2104    +  promoter       lac promoter: promoter for the E. coli lac operon
   2108..2130    +  protein_bind   lac operator (fragment): The lac repressor binds to the lac operator to inhibit transcription in E. coli. This inhibition can be relieved by adding lactose or isopropyl-β-D-thiogalactopyranoside (IPTG). lac repressor encoded by lacI
   2173..2191    +  promoter       T3 promoter: promoter for bacteriophage T3 RNA polymerase
   2219..2445    +  promoter       RSV promoter: Rous sarcoma virus enhancer/promoter
   2446..2626    +  LTR            5' LTR (truncated): truncated 5' long terminal repeat (LTR) from HIV-1
   2673..2798    +  misc_feature   HIV-1 Ψ: packaging signal of human immunodeficiency virus type 1
   2782..3145    +  CDS            HIV-1 gag (fragment): gag protein from human immunodeficiency virus 1; gag
   3291..3524    +  misc_feature   RRE: The Rev response element (RRE) of HIV-1 allows for Rev-dependent mRNA export from the nucleus to the cytoplasm.
   3901..4001    +  CDS            Rev (fragment): human immunodeficiency virus 1 (HIV-1) Rev protein; rev; enhances nuclear export of unspliced and incompletely spliced viral mRNAs
   4020..4136    +  misc_feature   cPPT/CTS: central polypurine tract and central termination sequence of HIV-1
   4170..4190    +  protein_bind   attB4: mutant version of attB; core recombination site for the Gateway® BP reaction BP Clonase™
   4190..5401    +  promoter       UbC promoter: human ubiquitin C promoter
   5405..5423    -  protein_bind   attB5 (fragment): mutant version of attB; core recombination site for the Gateway® BP reaction BP Clonase™
   5438..6208    +  CDS            miniTurbo: N-terminally truncated mutant of the E. coli biotin ligase BioID engineered for improved catalytic efficiency (Branon et al., 2018)
   6257..6281    +  protein_bind   attB1: mutant version of attB; recombination site for the Gateway® BP reaction BP Clonase™
   6287..9223    +  CDS            NEK9: NEK9_HUMAN - Also known as KIAA1995, NEK8, NERCC. Experimental evidence at protein level: Swiss-Prot protein existence level 1. Pleiotropic regulator of mitotic progression, participating in the control of spindle dynamics and chromosome separation. Phosphorylates different histones, myelin basic protein, beta-casein, and BICD2. Phosphorylates histone H3 on serine and threonine residues and beta-casein on serine residues. Important for G1/S transition and S phase progression. Phosphorylates NEK6 and NEK7 and stimulates their activity by releasing the autoinhibitory functions of Tyr-108 and Tyr
   9228..9252    -  protein_bind   attB2: mutant version of attB; recombination site for the Gateway® BP reaction BP Clonase™
   9282..9870    +  misc_feature   WPRE: woodchuck hepatitis virus posttranscriptional regulatory element
   9884..10383   +  promoter       PGK promoter: mouse phosphoglycerate kinase 1 promoter
  10404..11003   +  CDS            PuroR: puromycin N-acetyltransferase; pac from Streptomyces alboniger; confers resistance to puromycin
  11071..11208   +  CDS            nef (fragment): NEF_HV1LA - Experimental evidence at protein level: Swiss-Prot protein existence level 1. Extracellular Nef protein targets CD4(+) T-lymphocytes for apoptosis by interacting with CXCR4 surface receptors. From Human immunodeficiency virus type 1 group M subtype B (isolate Lai) (HIV-1).
  11194..11374   +  LTR            5' LTR (truncated): truncated 5' long terminal repeat (LTR) from HIV-1
  11446..11567   +  polyA_signal   SV40 poly(A) signal: SV40 polyadenylation signal
  11607..11742   +  rep_origin     SV40 ori: SV40 origin of replication
  11763..11781   -  promoter       T7 promoter: promoter for bacteriophage T7 RNA polymerase
  11789..11944   +  CDS            lacZα (fragment): LacZα fragment of β-galactosidase; lacZ fragment
  11949..12377   +  rep_origin     f1 ori (sequence partly withheld): f1 bacteriophage origin of replication; arrow indicates direction of (+) strand synthesis
