[The description below was written by a language model from this plasmid's Addgene catalogue record and pLannotate feature annotations shown in this document.]
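Description:
p663-UBC-miniTurbo-V5-NEK9_IDG-K is a lentiviral mammalian expression plasmid built on the pDest663 backbone by multisite Gateway recombination. The sequenced record is about 12.4 kb. It is propagated in E. coli under ampicillin selection (AmpR) from a ColE1/pUC-type origin. The catalogue nonetheless lists it as low copy and grown in a recombination-deficient strain, as is usual for LTR-containing vectors. An f1 origin and remnants of a lac/lacZα cloning region with T3 and T7 promoters are also annotated. The viral portion has a third-generation layout. An RSV promoter drives a truncated HIV-1 5' LTR, followed by the Ψ packaging signal with a gag fragment, the RRE for Rev-dependent export, and the cPPT/CTS. A second truncated LTR follows the cargo, with an SV40 poly(A) signal and SV40 origin beyond it.

The cargo is flanked and subdivided by residual attB4, attB5, attB1 and attB2 sites, which mark the separate Gateway modules for promoter, tag and ORF. The human ubiquitin C promoter drives an open reading frame in which miniTurbo, an engineered truncated E. coli biotin ligase, is fused to the N-terminus of human NEK9, a mitotic serine/threonine kinase. The catalogue describes a V5 epitope between the two, although the feature table does not annotate it separately. A WPRE follows the fusion to enhance transcript expression. A downstream mouse PGK promoter drives puromycin N-acetyltransferase for selecting transduced cells.

The plasmid was made within a programme studying understudied kinases. It is intended for stable expression of the tagged kinase in mammalian cells, so that nearby proteins are biotinylated and then identified by proteomics to map NEK9 protein-proximity networks.
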