Addgene plasmid #189873: p663-UBC-miniTurbo-V5-NEK9_IDG-K
Purpose: Gateway destination clone of NEK9 (human) tagged with N-terminal miniTurbo-V5 for generating protein-proximity networks using proximity-dependent biotinylation proteomics
Depositing lab: Ben Major. Depositing organization: Washington University in Saint Louis.
Backbone
  Vector backbone: pDest663
  Backbone manufacturer: PEL
  Backbone size w/o insert (bp): 9019
  Vector type: Mammalian Expression, Lentiviral ; Gateway Destination
  Selectable markers: Puromycin
Growth in bacteria
  Bacterial resistance: Ampicillin, 100 μg/mL
  Growth temperature: 30°C
  Growth strain: Stbl3
  Copy number: Low Copy
Gene/Insert
  Gene/Insert name: NEK9 (alt names: miniTurbo-V5-NEK9; miniTurbo-V5)
  Species: H. sapiens (human)
  Entrez Gene: NEK9 (a.k.a. APUG, LCCS10, NC, NERCC, NERCC1)
  Promoter: Ubiquitin
  Tag / fusion protein: miniTurbo-V5 (N terminal on insert)
  Cloning method: Gateway Cloning
  Sequencing primers: 5′ TGAAGCTCCGGTTTTGAACT; 3′ AATAGACCCGTGAAGCTGATC
Terms and licenses: Academic/Nonprofit Terms; Industry Terms: Not Available to Industry
Depositor comments: These plasmids were generated as part of the Illuminating the Druggable Genome (IDG) program sponsored by the NIH Common Fund. The goal of this program is to identify, gather, and distribute information and resources for proteins that currently are not well-studied yet belong to commonly drug-targeted protein families: protein kinases, non-olfactory G-protein coupled receptors (GPCRs), and ion channels. The IDG program is designed to develop fundamental research tools for understudied proteins, elucidate their function, and disseminate the IDG-related resources and data to the greater scientific community. These lentiviral gateway destination plasmids were generated, as part of the Kinase-Data and Resource Generating Center (DRGC), using the single fragment or multisite gateway cloning technology. They were used for generating proteomics-based protein-interaction and protein-proximity networks that can be accessed through the kinase-DRGC website https://darkkinome.org/. Each plasmid has either an N- or C-terminal fusion protein (Flag/ V5/V5-miniTurbo/V5-TurboID/miniTurbo-V5/TurboID-V5) tagged understudied kinase driven under either a CMV or Ubiquitin (UBC) promoter. All inserts in the pENTR plasmids used to generate the deposited destination plasmids were end-sequenced and insert size validated prior to multi-site gateway cloning. The combined insert size of the single fragment or three fragment destination plasmids were confirmed by restriction digestion (BsrGI, and EcoRV for pDest667; BsrGI, EcoRV, and BstZ17I for pDest663; and BsrGI for pHAGE) and all plasmids were partially sequenced to ensure in-frame ORFs and fusion tags.
How to cite: p663-UBC-miniTurbo-V5-NEK9_IDG-K was a gift from Ben Major (Addgene plasmid # 189873 ; http://n2t.net/addgene:189873 ; RRID:Addgene_189873)
